>Addgene plasmid #145052 | pJT92_GalL_nCDA1Δ188-BE3 | addgene full sequence | sequence record 305818 | Addgene NGS Result
TTGAGATCCTTTTTTTCTGCGCGTAATCTGCTGCTTGCAAACAAAAAAACCACCGCTACCAGCGGTGGTT
TGTTTGCCGGATCAAGAGCTACCAACTCTTTTTCCGAAGGTAACTGGCTTCAGCAGAGCGCAGATACCAA
ATACTGTTCTTCTAGTGTAGCCGTAGTTAGGCCACCACTTCAAGAACTCTGTAGCACCGCCTACATACCT
CGCTCTGCTAATCCTGTTACCAGTGGCTGCTGCCAGTGGCGATAAGTCGTGTCTTACCGGGTTGGACTCA
AGACGATAGTTACCGGATAAGGCGCAGCGGTCGGGCTGAACGGGGGGTTCGTGCACACAGCCCAGCTTGG
AGCGAACGACCTACACCGAACTGAGATACCTACAGCGTGAGCTATGAGAAAGCGCCACGCTTCCCGAAGG
GAGAAAGGCGGACAGGTATCCGGTAAGCGGCAGGGTCGGAACAGGAGAGCGCACGAGGGAGCTTCCAGGG
GGAAACGCCTGGTATCTTTATAGTCCTGTCGGGTTTCGCCACCTCTGACTTGAGCGTCGATTTTTGTGAT
GCTCGTCAGGGGGGCGGAGCCTATGGAAAAACGCCAGCAACGCGGCCTTTTTACGGTTCCTGGCCTTTTG
CTGGCCTTTTGCTCACATGTTCTTTCCTGCGTTATCCCCTGATTCTGTGGATAACCGTATTACCGCCTTT
GAGTGAGCTGATACCGCTCGCCGCAGCCGAACGACCGAGCGCAGCGAGTCAGTGAGCGAGGAAGCGGAAG
AGCGCCCAATACGCAAACCGCCTCTCCCCGCGCGTTGGCCGATTCATTAATGCAGCTGGCACGACAGGTT
TCCCGACTGGAAAGCGGGCAGTGAGCGCAACGCAATTAATGTGAGTTAGCTCACTCATTAGGCACCCCAG
GCTTTACACTTTATGCTTCCGGCTCGTATGTTGTGTGGAATTGTGAGCGGATAACAATTTCACACAGGAA
ACAGCTATGACCATGATTACGCCAAGCGCGCAATTAACCCTCACTAAAGGGAACAAAAGCTGGAGCTCGT
GACAGCCCTCCGAAGGAAGACTCTCCTCCGTGCGTCCTCGTCTTCACCGGTCGCGTTCCTGAAACGCAGA
TGTGCCTCGCGCCGCACTGCTCCGAACAATAAAGATTCTACAATACTAGCTTTTATGGTTATGAAGAGGA
AAAATTGGCAGTAACCTGGCCCCACAAACCTTCAAATGAACGAATCAAATTAACAACCATAGGATGATAA
TGCGATTAGTTTTTTAGCCTTATTTCTGGGGTAATTAATCAGCGAAGCGATGATTTTTGATCTATTAACG
GATATATAAATGCAAAAACTGCATAACCACTTTAACTAATACTTTCAACATTTTCGGTTTGTATTACTTC
TTATTCAAATGTAATAAAAGTATCAACAAAAAATTGTTAATATACCTCTATACTTTAACGTCAAGGAGAA
AAAACCCCGGATTCTAGAACGATCCCCCGGGAAAAAAATGACCGACGCTGAGTACGTGAGAATCCATGAG
AAGTTGGACATCTACACGTTTAAGAAACAGTTTTTCAACAACAAAAAATCCGTGTCGCATAGATGCTACG
TTCTCTTTGAATTAAAACGACGGGGTGAACGTAGAGCGTGTTTTTGGGGCTATGCTGTGAATAAACCACA
GAGCGGGACAGAACGTGGCATTCACGCCGAAATCTTTAGCATTAGAAAAGTCGAAGAATACCTGCGCGAC
AACCCCGGACAATTCACGATAAATTGGTACTCATCCTGGAGTCCTTGTGCAGATTGCGCTGAAAAGATCT
TAGAATGGTATAACCAGGAGCTGCGGGGGAACGGCCACACTTTGAAAATCTGGGCTTGCAAACTCTATTA
CGAGAAAAATGCGAGGAATCAAATTGGGCTGTGGAACCTCAGAGATAACGGGGTTGGGTTGAATGTAATG
GTAAGTGAACACTACCAATGTTGCAGGAAAATATTCATCCAATCGTCGCACAATCAATTGAATGAGAATA
GATGGCTTGAGAAGACTTTGAAGCGAGCTGAAAAACGACGGATGGACAAGAAGTACTCCATTGGGCTCGC
TATCGGCACAAACAGCGTCGGTTGGGCCGTCATTACGGACGAGTACAAGGTGCCGAGCAAAAAATTCAAA
GTTCTGGGCAATACCGATCGCCACAGCATAAAGAAGAACCTCATTGGCGCCCTCCTGTTCGACTCCGGGG
AGACGGCCGAAGCCACGCGGCTCAAAAGAACAGCACGGCGCAGATATACCCGCAGAAAGAATCGGATCTG
CTACCTGCAGGAGATCTTTAGTAATGAGATGGCTAAGGTGGATGACTCTTTCTTCCATAGGCTGGAGGAG
TCCTTTTTGGTGGAGGAGGATAAAAAGCACGAGCGCCACCCAATCTTTGGCAATATCGTGGACGAGGTGG
CGTACCATGAAAAGTACCCAACCATATATCATCTGAGGAAGAAGCTTGTAGACAGTACTGATAAGGCTGA
CTTGCGGTTGATCTATCTCGCGCTGGCGCATATGATCAAATTTCGGGGACACTTCCTCATCGAGGGGGAC
CTGAACCCAGACAACAGCGATGTCGACAAACTCTTTATCCAACTGGTTCAGACTTACAATCAGCTTTTCG
AAGAGAACCCGATCAACGCATCCGGAGTTGACGCCAAAGCAATCCTGAGCGCTAGGCTGTCCAAATCCCG
GCGGCTCGAAAACCTCATCGCACAGCTCCCTGGGGAGAAGAAGAACGGCCTGTTTGGTAATCTTATCGCC
CTGTCACTCGGGCTGACCCCCAACTTTAAATCTAACTTCGACCTGGCCGAAGATGCCAAGCTTCAACTGA
GCAAAGACACCTACGATGATGATCTCGACAATCTGCTGGCCCAGATCGGCGACCAGTACGCAGACCTTTT
TTTGGCGGCAAAGAACCTGTCAGACGCCATTCTGCTGAGTGATATTCTGCGAGTGAACACGGAGATCACC
AAAGCTCCGCTGAGCGCTAGTATGATCAAGCGCTATGATGAGCACCACCAAGACTTGACTTTGCTGAAGG
CCCTTGTCAGACAGCAACTGCCTGAGAAGTACAAGGAAATTTTCTTCGATCAGTCTAAAAATGGCTACGC
CGGATACATTGACGGCGGAGCAAGCCAGGAGGAATTTTACAAATTTATTAAGCCCATCTTGGAAAAAATG
GACGGCACCGAGGAGCTGCTGGTAAAGCTTAACAGAGAAGATCTGTTGCGCAAACAGCGCACTTTCGACA
ATGGAAGCATCCCCCACCAGATTCACCTGGGCGAACTGCACGCTATCCTCAGGCGGCAAGAGGATTTCTA
CCCCTTTTTGAAAGATAACAGGGAAAAGATTGAGAAAATCCTCACATTTCGGATACCCTACTATGTAGGC
CCCCTCGCCCGGGGAAATTCCAGATTCGCGTGGATGACTCGCAAATCAGAAGAGACCATCACTCCCTGGA
ACTTCGAGGAAGTCGTGGATAAGGGGGCCTCTGCCCAGTCCTTCATCGAAAGGATGACTAACTTTGATAA
AAATCTGCCTAACGAAAAGGTGCTTCCTAAACACTCTCTGCTGTACGAGTACTTCACAGTTTATAACGAG
CTCACCAAGGTCAAATACGTCACAGAAGGGATGAGAAAGCCAGCATTCCTGTCTGGAGAGCAGAAGAAAG
CTATCGTGGACCTCCTCTTCAAGACGAACCGGAAAGTTACCGTGAAACAGCTCAAAGAAGACTATTTCAA
AAAGATTGAATGTTTCGACTCTGTTGAAATCAGCGGAGTGGAGGATCGCTTCAACGCATCCCTGGGAACG
TATCACGATCTCCTGAAAATCATTAAAGACAAGGACTTCCTGGACAATGAGGAGAACGAGGACATTCTTG
AGGACATTGTCCTCACCCTTACGTTGTTTGAAGATAGGGAGATGATTGAAGAACGCTTGAAAACTTACGC
TCATCTCTTCGACGACAAAGTCATGAAACAGCTCAAGAGGCGCCGATATACAGGATGGGGGCGGCTGTCA
AGAAAACTGATCAATGGGATCCGAGACAAGCAGAGTGGAAAGACAATCCTGGATTTTCTTAAGTCCGATG
GATTTGCCAACCGGAACTTCATGCAGTTGATCCATGATGACTCTCTCACCTTTAAGGAGGACATCCAGAA
AGCACAAGTTTCTGGCCAGGGGGACAGTCTTCACGAGCACATCGCTAATCTTGCAGGTAGCCCAGCTATC
AAAAAGGGAATACTGCAGACCGTTAAGGTCGTGGATGAACTCGTCAAAGTAATGGGAAGGCATAAGCCCG
AGAATATCGTTATCGAGATGGCCCGAGAGAACCAAACTACCCAGAAGGGACAGAAGAACAGTAGGGAAAG
GATGAAGAGGATTGAAGAGGGTATAAAAGAACTGGGGTCCCAAATCCTTAAGGAACACCCAGTTGAAAAC
ACCCAGCTTCAGAATGAGAAGCTCTACCTGTACTACCTGCAGAACGGCAGGGACATGTACGTGGATCAGG
AACTGGACATCAATCGGCTCTCCGACTACGACGTGGATCATATCGTGCCCCAGTCTTTTCTCAAAGATGA
TTCTATTGATAATAAAGTGTTGACAAGATCCGATAAAAATAGAGGGAAGAGTGATAACGTCCCCTCAGAA
GAAGTTGTCAAGAAAATGAAAAATTATTGGCGGCAGCTGCTGAACGCCAAACTGATCACACAACGGAAGT
TCGATAATCTGACTAAGGCTGAACGAGGTGGCCTGTCTGAGTTGGATAAAGCCGGCTTCATCAAAAGGCA
GCTTGTTGAGACACGCCAGATCACCAAGCACGTGGCCCAAATTCTCGATTCACGCATGAACACCAAGTAC
GATGAAAATGACAAACTGATTCGAGAGGTGAAAGTTATTACTCTGAAGTCTAAGCTGGTCTCAGATTTCA
GAAAGGACTTTCAGTTTTATAAGGTGAGAGAGATCAACAATTACCACCATGCGCATGATGCCTACCTGAA
TGCAGTGGTAGGCACTGCACTTATCAAAAAATATCCCAAGCTTGAATCTGAATTTGTTTACGGAGACTAT
AAAGTGTACGATGTTAGGAAAATGATCGCAAAGTCTGAGCAGGAAATAGGCAAGGCCACCGCTAAGTACT
TCTTTTACAGCAATATTATGAATTTTTTCAAGACCGAGATTACACTGGCCAATGGAGAGATTCGGAAGCG
ACCACTTATCGAAACAAACGGAGAAACAGGAGAAATCGTGTGGGACAAGGGTAGGGATTTCGCGACAGTC
CGGAAGGTCCTGTCCATGCCGCAGGTGAACATCGTTAAAAAGACCGAAGTACAGACCGGAGGCTTCTCCA
AGGAAAGTATCCTCCCGAAAAGGAACAGCGACAAGCTGATCGCACGCAAAAAAGATTGGGACCCCAAGAA
ATACGGCGGATTCGATTCTCCTACAGTCGCTTACAGTGTACTGGTTGTGGCCAAAGTGGAGAAAGGGAAG
TCTAAAAAACTCAAAAGCGTCAAGGAACTGCTGGGCATCACAATCATGGAGCGATCAAGCTTCGAAAAAA
ACCCCATCGACTTTCTCGAGGCGAAAGGATATAAAGAGGTCAAAAAAGACCTCATCATTAAGCTTCCCAA
GTACTCTCTCTTTGAGCTTGAAAACGGCCGGAAACGAATGCTCGCTAGTGCGGGCGAGCTGCAGAAAGGT
AACGAGCTGGCACTGCCCTCTAAATACGTTAATTTCTTGTATCTGGCCAGCCACTATGAAAAGCTCAAAG
GGTCTCCCGAAGATAATGAGCAGAAGCAGCTGTTCGTGGAACAACACAAACACTACCTTGATGAGATCAT
CGAGCAAATAAGCGAATTCTCCAAAAGAGTGATCCTCGCCGACGCTAACCTCGATAAGGTGCTTTCTGCT
TACAATAAGCACAGGGATAAGCCCATCAGGGAGCAGGCAGAAAACATTATCCACTTGTTTACTCTGACCA
ACTTGGGCGCGCCTGCAGCCTTCAAGTACTTCGACACCACCATAGACAGAAAGCGGTACACCTCTACAAA
GGAGGTCCTGGACGCCACACTGATTCATCAGTCAATTACGGGGCTCTATGAAACAAGAATCGACCTCTCT
CAGCTCGGTGGAGACTCTGGTGGTTCAACTAATTTATCTGATATTATTGAAAAAGAAACAGGTAAACAAT
TAGTTATTCAAGAATCAATTTTAATGTTGCCAGAAGAAGTTGAAGAAGTTATTGGTAATAAACCAGAATC
TGATATTTTAGTTCATACTGCTTATGATGAATCTACTGATGAAAATGTTATGTTATTGACTTCAGATGCT
CCAGAATATAAACCATGGGCTTTAGTTATTCAAGATTCTAATGGTGAAAATAAAATTAAAATGTTGTCTG
GTGGTTCACCCAAGAAGAAGAGGAAGGTGTGATCTCTTCTCGAGTCATGTAATTAGTTATGTCACGCTTA
CATTCACGCCCTCCCCCCACATCCGCTCTAACCGAAAAGGAAGGAGTTAGACAACCTGAAGTCTAGGTCC
CTATTTATTTTTTTATAGTTATGTTAGTATTAAGAACGTTATTTATATTTCAAATTTTTCTTTTTTTTCT
GTACAGACGCGTGTACGCATGTAACATTATACTGAAAACCTTGCTTGAGAAGGTTTTGGGACGCTCGAAG
GCTTTAATTTGCGGCCGGTACCCAATTCGCCCTATAGTGAGTCGTATTACGCGCGCTCACTGGCCGTCGT
TTTACAACGTCGTGACTGGGAAAACCCTGGCGTTACCCAACTTAATCGCCTTGCAGCACATCCCCCTTTC
GCCAGCTGGCGTAATAGCGAAGAGGCCCGCACCGATCGCCCTTCCCAACAGTTGCGCAGCCTGAATGGCG
AATGG
[124 nt withheld, positions 6936-7059]
C
[91 nt withheld, positions 7061-7151]
A
[49 nt withheld, positions 7153-7201]
CCTTTGACGTTGGAGTCCACGTTCTTT
[37 nt withheld, positions 7229-7265]
ACCCTATCTCGGTCTATTCTTTTGATTTATAAGGGATTTTGCCGATTTCGGCCTATTGGTTAAAAAATGA
GCTGATTTAACAAAAATTTAACGCGAATTTTAACAAAATATTAACGCTTACAATTTCCTGATGCGGTATT
TTCTCCTTACGCATCTGTGCGGTATTTCACACCGCATATCGACCGGTCGAGGAGAACTTCTAGTATATCT
ACATACCTAATATTATTGCCTTATTAAAAATGGAATCCCAACAATTACATCAAAATCCACATTCTCTTCA
AAATCAATTGTCCTGTACTTCCTTGTTCATGTGTGTTCAAAAACGTTATATTTATAGGATAATTATACTC
TATTTCTCAACAAGTAATTGGTTGTTTGGCCGAGCGGTCTAAGGCGCCTGATTCAAGAAATATCTTGACC
GCAGTTAACTGTGGGAATACTCAGGTATCGTAAGATGCAAGAGTTCGAATCTCTTAGCAACCATTATTTT
TTTCCTCAACATAACGAGAACACACAGGGGCGCTATCGCACAGAATCAAATTCGATGACTGGAAATTTTT
TGTTAATTTCAGAGGTCGCCTGACGCATATACCTTTTTCAACTGAAAAATTGGGAGAAAAAGGAAAGGTG
AGAGCGCCGGAACCGGCTTTTCATATAGAATAGAGAAGCGTTCATGACTAAATGCTTGCATCACAATACT
TGAAGTTGACAATATTATTTAAGGACCTATTGTTTTTTCCAATAGGTGGTTAGCAATCGTCTTACTTTCT
AACTTTTCTTACCTTTTACATTTCAGCAATATATATATATATATTTCAAGGATATACCATTCTAATGTCT
GCCCCTAAGAAGATCGTCGTTTTGCCAGGTGACCACGTTGGTCAAGAAATCACAGCCGAAGCCATTAAGG
TTCTTAAAGCTATTTCTGATGTTCGTTCCAATGTCAAGTTCGATTTCGAAAATCATTTAATTGGTGGTGC
TGCTATCGATGCTACAGGTGTTCCACTTCCAGATGAGGCGCTGGAAGCCTCCAAGAAGGCTGATGCCGTT
TTGTTAGGTGCTGTGGGTGGTCCTAAATGGGGTACCGGTAGTGTTAGACCTGAACAAGGTTTACTAAAAA
TCCGTAAAGAACTTCAATTGTACGCCAACTTAAGACCATGTAACTTTGCATCCGACTCTCTTTTAGACTT
ATCTCCAATCAAGCCACAATTTGCTAAAGGTACTGACTTCGTTGTTGTCAGAGAATTAGTGGGAGGTATT
TACTTTGGTAAGAGAAAGGAAGACGATGGTGATGGTGTCGCTTGGGATAGTGAACAATACACCGTTCCAG
AAGTGCAAAGAATCACAAGAATGGCCGCTTTCATGGCCCTACAACATGAGCCACCATTGCCTATTTGGTC
CTTGGATAAAGCTAATGTTTTGGCCTCTTCAAGATTATGGAGAAAAACTGTGGAGGAAACCATCAAGAAC
GAATTCCCTACATTGAAGGTTCAACATCAATTGATTGATTCTGCCGCCATGATCCTAGTTAAGAACCCAA
CCCACCTAAATGGTATTATAATCACCAGCAACATGTTTGGTGATATCATCTCCGATGAAGCCTCCGTTAT
CCCAGGTTCCTTGGGTTTGTTGCCATCTGCGTCCTTGGCCTCTTTGCCAGACAAGAACACCGCATTTGGT
TTGTACGAACCATGCCACGGTTCTGCTCCAGATTTGCCAAAGAATAAGGTCAACCCTATCGCCACTATCT
TGTCTGCTGCAATGATGTTGAAATTGTCATTGAACTTGCCTGAAGAAGGTAAGGCCATTGAAGATGCAGT
TAAAAAGGTTTTGGATGCAGGTATCAGAACTGGTGATTTAGGTGGTTCCAACAGTACCACCGAAGTCGGT
GATGCTGTCGCCGAAGAAGTTAAGAAAATCCTTGCTTAAAAAGATTCTCTTTTTTTATGATATTTGTACA
TAAACTTTATAAATGAAATTCATAATAGAAACGACACGAAATTACAAAATGGAATATGTTCATAGGGTAG
ACGAAACTATATACGCAATCTACATACATTTATCAAGAAGGAGAAAAAGGAGGATGTAAAGGAATACAGG
TAAGCAAATTGATACTAATGGCTCAACGTGATAAGGAAAAAGAATTGCACTTTAACATTAATATTGACAA
GGAGGAGGGCACCACACAAAAAGTTAGGTGTAACAGAAAATCATGAAACTATGATTCCTAATTTATATAT
TGGAGGATTTTCTCTAAAAAAAAAAAAATACAACAAATAAAAAACACTCAATGACCTGACCATTTGATGG
AGTTTAAGTCAATACCTTCTTGAACCATTTCCCATAATGGTGAAAGTTCCCTCAAGAATTTTACTCTGTC
AGAAACGGCCTTAACGACGTAGTCGATATGGTGCACTCTCAGTACAATCTGCTCTGATGCCGCATAGTTA
AGCCAGCCCCGACACCCGCCAACACCCGCTGACGCGCCCTGACGGGCTTGTCTGCTCCCGGCATCCGCTT
ACAGACAAGCTGTGACCGTCTCCGGGAGCTGCATGTGTCAGAGGTTTTCACCGTCATCACCGAAACGCGC
GAGACGAAAGGGCCTCGTGATACGCCTATTTTTATAGGTTAATGTCATGATAATAATGGTTTCTTAGGAC
GGATCGCTTGCCTGTAACTTACACGCGCCTCGTATCTTTTAATGATGGAATAATTTGGGAATTTACTCTG
TGTTTATTTATTTTTATGTTTTGTATTTGGATTTTAGAAAGTAAATAAAGAAGGTAGAAGAGTTACGGAA
TGAAGAAAAAAAAATAAACAAAGGTTTAAAAAATTTCAACAAAAAGCGTACTTTACATATATATTTATTA
GACAAGAAAAGCAGATTAAATAGATATACATTCGATTAACGATAAGTAAAATGTAAAATCACAGGATTTT
CGTGTGTGGTCTTCTACACAGACAAGATGAAACAATTCGGCATTAATACCTGAGAGCAGGAAGAGCAAGA
TAAAAGGTAGTATTTGTTGGCGATCCCCCTAGAGTCTTTTACATCTTCGGAAAACAAAAACTATTTTTTC
TTTAATTTCTTTTTTTACTTTCTATTTTTAATTTATATATTTATATTAAAAAATTTAAATTATAATTATT
TTTATAGCACGTGATGAAAAGGACCCAGGTGGCACTTTTCGGGGAAATGTGCGCGGAACCCCTATTTGTT
TATTTTTCTAAATACATTCAAATATGTATCCGCTCATGAGACAATAACCCTGATAAATGCTTCAATAATA
TTGAAAAAGGAAGAGTATGAGTATTCAACATTTCCGTGTCGCCCTTATTCCCTTTTTTGCGGCATTTTGC
CTTCCTGTTTTTGCTCACCCAGAAACGCTGGTGAAAGTAAAAGATGCTGAAGATCAGTTGGGTGCACGAG
TGGGTTACATCGAACTGGATCTCAACAGCGGTAAGATCCTTGAGAGTTTTCGCCCCGAAGAACGTTTTCC
AATGATGAGCACTTTTAAAGTTCTGCTATGTGGCGCGGTATTATCCCGTATTGACGCCGGGCAAGAGCAA
CTCGGTCGCCGCATACACTATTCTCAGAATGACTTGGTTGAGTACTCACCAGTCACAGAAAAGCATCTTA
CGGATGGCATGACAGTAAGAGAATTATGCAGTGCTGCCATAACCATGAGTGATAACACTGCGGCCAACTT
ACTTCTGACAACGATCGGAGGACCGAAGGAGCTAACCGCTTTTTTGCACAACATGGGGGATCATGTAACT
CGCCTTGATCGTTGGGAACCGGAGCTGAATGAAGCCATACCAAACGACGAGCGTGACACCACGATGCCTG
TAGCAATGGCAACAACGTTGCGCAAACTATTAACTGGCGAACTACTTACTCTAGCTTCCCGGCAACAATT
AATAGACTGGATGGAGGCGGATAAAGTTGCAGGACCACTTCTGCGCTCGGCCCTTCCGGCTGGCTGGTTT
ATTGCTGATAAATCTGGAGCCGGTGAGCGTGGGTCTCGCGGTATCATTGCAGCACTGGGGCCAGATGGTA
AGCCCTCCCGTATCGTAGTTATCTACACGACGGGGAGTCAGGCAACTATGGATGAACGAAATAGACAGAT
CGCTGAGATAGGTGCCTCACTGATTAAGCATTGGTAACTGTCAGACCAAGTTTACTCATATATACTTTAG
ATTGATTTAAAACTTCATTTTTAATTTAAAAGGATCTAGGTGAAGATCCTTTTTGATAATCTCATGACCA
AAATCCCTTAACGTGAGTTTTCGTTCCACTGAGCGTCAGACCCCGTAGAAAAGATCAAAGGATCTTC
Features (pLannotate 1.2.2; 24 found; start..end, strand, type, name):
      1..589     +  rep_origin     ori: high-copy-number ColE1/pMB1/pBR322/pUC origin of replication
    772..864     +  CDS            lacI (fragment): lac repressor; lacI; The lac repressor binds to the lac operator to inhibit transcription in E. coli. This inhibition can be relieved by adding lactose or isopropyl-β-D-thiogalactopyranoside (IPTG).
    877..898     +  protein_bind   CAP binding site: CAP binding activates transcription in the presence of cAMP. E. coli catabolite activator protein
    913..943     +  promoter       lac promoter: promoter for the E. coli lac operon
    947..969     +  protein_bind   lac operator (fragment): The lac repressor binds to the lac operator to inhibit transcription in E. coli. This inhibition can be relieved by adding lactose or isopropyl-β-D-thiogalactopyranoside (IPTG). lac repressor encoded by lacI
   1012..1030    +  promoter       T3 promoter: promoter for bacteriophage T3 RNA polymerase
   1049..1468    +  promoter       GAL1 promoter: S. cerevisiae GAL1; inducible promoter, regulated by Gal4
   1508..2072    +  CDS            PmCDA1 (fragment): cytidine deaminase from the sea lamprey Petromyzon marinus (Rogozin et al., 2007)
   2072..6175    +  CDS            Cas9: Cas9 (Csn1) endonuclease from the Streptococcus pyogenes Type II CRISPR/Cas system generates RNA-guided double strand breaks in DNA
   6188..6436    +  CDS            UGI: UNGI_BPPB2 - Experimental evidence at protein level: Swiss-Prot protein existence level 1. This protein binds specifically and reversibly to the host uracil-DNA glycosylase, preventing removal of uracil residues from PBS2 DNA by the host uracil-excision repair system. From Bacillus phage PBS2 (Bacteriophage PBS2).
   6485..6732    +  terminator     CYC1 terminator: S. cerevisiae CYC1; transcription terminator for CYC1
   6751..6769    -  promoter       T7 promoter: promoter for bacteriophage T7 RNA polymerase
   6777..6932    +  CDS            lacZα (fragment): LacZα fragment of β-galactosidase; lacZ fragment
   6936..7364    +  rep_origin     f1 ori (sequence partly withheld): f1 bacteriophage origin of replication; arrow indicates direction of (+) strand synthesis
   7392..7444    -  misc_feature   bom (fragment): basis of mobility region from pBR322
   7475..7552    +  CDS            YO192_YEAST (fragment): Experimental evidence at protein level: Swiss-Prot protein existence level 1. From Saccharomyces cerevisiae (strain ATCC 204508 / S288c) (Baker's yeast).
   7692..8099    +  promoter       LEU2 promoter: S. cerevisiae LEU2
   8100..9194    +  CDS            LEU2: 3-isopropylmalate dehydrogenase, required for leucine biosynthesis; S. cerevisiae LEU2; yeast auxotrophic marker
   9556..9672    -  CDS            NFS1 (fragment): NFS1_YEAST - Also known as SPL1 From Saccharomyces cerevisiae (strain ATCC 204508 / S288c) (Baker's yeast).
   9671..9721    -  misc_feature   bom (fragment): basis of mobility region from pBR322
   9823..9858    -  CDS            rop (fragment): Rop protein, which maintains plasmids at low copy number; rop
   9927..10430   -  misc_feature   CEN/ARS: S. cerevisiae CEN6 centromere fused to an autonomously replicating sequence
  10467..10571   +  promoter       AmpR promoter: bla
  10572..11432   +  CDS            AmpR: β-lactamase; bla; confers resistance to ampicillin, carbenicillin, and related antibiotics
