[The description below was written by a language model from this plasmid's Addgene catalogue record and pLannotate feature annotations shown in this document.]
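Description:
pJT92_GalL_nCDA1Δ188-BE3 is a yeast–E. coli shuttle plasmid of about 11.6 kb for galactose-regulated expression of a cytidine base editor in yeast cells. It is built on the p415 backbone, derived from a p415-GalL-Cas9-CYC1t parent. In yeast it is maintained through a CEN6/ARS element, which behaves as a stable low-copy centromeric replicon, and it is selected by leucine prototrophy through the LEU2 marker with its own promoter. In E. coli it replicates at high copy from a ColE1/pUC-type origin and is selected with ampicillin via β-lactamase. An f1 origin and remnants of the lac/lacZα cloning region are also present as backbone carry-over.

The roughly 5 kb insert, assembled by Gibson cloning, encodes a single fusion protein. It begins with a truncated sea lamprey cytidine deaminase, PmCDA1 residues 1–188. This is followed by Streptococcus pyogenes Cas9 carrying the D10A mutation, which converts it to a nickase. The fusion ends with the uracil DNA glycosylase inhibitor (UGI) from Bacillus phage PBS2 and a nuclear localisation signal. Transcription is driven by the GalL promoter, which is annotated in the feature table as a GAL1-type, Gal4-regulated promoter, and ends at the CYC1 terminator. T3 and T7 promoter sites flank the cassette and serve as sequencing primer sites.

In this BE3-style architecture, a guide RNA directs the nickase to its target and the deaminase converts cytosines to uracil on the exposed strand. UGI blocks uracil excision, favouring C-to-T outcomes. No guide RNA cassette is annotated, so the guide presumably comes from a separate construct. The associated publication concerns engineering high-precision base editors for replacing single nucleotides at specific sites.
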