Addgene plasmid #145052: pJT92_GalL_nCDA1Δ188-BE3
Purpose: Expresses nCDA1Δ188-BE3 in yeast cells
Depositing lab: Ralph Bock. Depositing organization: Max Planck Institute of Molecular Plant Physiology. Publication: Engineering of high-precision base editors for site-specific single nucleotide replacement. Tan J, Zhang F, Karcher D, Bock R. Nat Commun. 2019 Jan 25;10(1):439. doi: 10.1038/s41467-018-08034-8. PubMed 30683865.
Backbone
  Vector backbone: p415
  Backbone manufacturer: p415-GalL-Cas9-CYC1t (Plasmid #43804)
  Vector type: Yeast Expression, CRISPR
  Selectable markers: LEU2
Growth in bacteria
  Bacterial resistance: Ampicillin, 100 μg/mL
  Growth temperature: 37°C
  Growth strain: DH5alpha
  Copy number: High Copy
Gene/Insert
  Gene/Insert name: nCDA1Δ188-BE3 (alt name: pmCDA1(1-188AA)-nCas9-UGI-NLS)
  Species: Bacillus phage PBS2, Petromyzon marinus, Streptococcus pyogenes
  Insert size (bp): 4965
  Mutation: pmCDA1(1-188AA); spCas9(D10A)
  Promoter: GalL
  Cloning method: Gibson Cloning
  Sequencing primers: 5′ T3 promoter; 3′ T7 promoter
Terms and licenses: Academic/Nonprofit Terms; Industry Terms: Not Available to Industry
How to cite: pJT92_GalL_nCDA1Δ188-BE3 was a gift from Ralph Bock (Addgene plasmid # 145052 ; http://n2t.net/addgene:145052 ; RRID:Addgene_145052)
